>Addgene plasmid #221669 | p-Tet-O-EYA2-Puro | addgene full sequence | sequence record 440255 | Addgene NGS Result
CTACAACAAGGCAAGGCTTGACCGACAATTGCATGAAGAATCTGCTTAGGGTTAGGCGTTTTGCGCTGCT
TCGCGATGTACGGGCCAGATATACGCGTTGACATTGATTATTGACTAGTTATTAATAGTAATCAATTACG
GGGTCATTAGTTCATAGCCCATATATGGAGTTCCGCGTTACATAACTTACGGTAAATGGCCCGCCTGGCT
GACCGCCCAACGACCCCCGCCCATTGACGTCAATAATGACGTATGTTCCCATAGTAACGCCAATAGGGAC
TTTCCATTGACGTCAATGGGTGGAGTATTTACGGTAAACTGCCCACTTGGCAGTACATCAAGTGTATCAT
ATGCCAAGTACGCCCCCTATTGACGTCAATGACGGTAAATGGCCCGCCTGGCATTATGCCCAGTACATGA
CCTTATGGGACTTTCCTACTTGGCAGTACATCTACGTATTAGTCATCGCTATTACCATGGTGATGCGGTT
TTGGCAGTACATCAATGGGCGTGGATAGCGGTTTGACTCACGGGGATTTCCAAGTCTCCACCCCATTGAC
GTCAATGGGAGTTTGTTTTGGCACCAAAATCAACGGGACTTTCCAAAATGTCGTAACAACTCCGCCCCAT
TGACGCAAATGGGCGGTAGGCGTGTACGGTGGGAGGTCTATATAAGCAGCGCGTTTTGCCTGTACTGGGT
CTCTCTGGTTAGACCAGATCTGAGCCTGGGAGCTCTCTGGCTAACTAGGGAACCCACTGCTTAAGCCTCA
ATAAAGCTTGCCTTGAGTGCTTCAAGTAGTGTGTGCCCGTCTGTTGTGTGACTCTGGTAACTAGAGATCC
CTCAGACCCTTTTAGTCAGTGTGGAAAATCTCTAGCAGTGGCGCCCGAACAGGGACTTGAAAGCGAAAGG
GAAACCAGAGGAGCTCTCTCGACGCAGGACTCGGCTTGCTGAAGCGCGCACGGCAAGAGGCGAGGGGCGG
CGACTGGTGAGTACGCCAAAAATTTTGACTAGCGGAGGCTAGAAGGAGAGAGATGGGTGCGAGAGCGTCA
GTATTAAGCGGGGGAGAATTAGATCGCGATGGGAAAAAATTCGGTTAAGGCCAGGGGGAAAGAAAAAATA
TAAATTAAAACATATAGTATGGGCAAGCAGGGAGCTAGAACGATTCGCAGTTAATCCTGGCCTGTTAGAA
ACATCAGAAGGCTGTAGACAAATACTGGGACAGCTACAACCATCCCTTCAGACAGGATCAGAAGAACTTA
GATCATTATATAATACAGTAGCAACCCTCTATTGTGTGCATCAAAGGATAGAGATAAAAGACACCAAGGA
AGCTTTAGACAAGATAGAGGAAGAGCAAAACAAAAGTAAGACCACCGCACAGCAAGCGGCCGCTGATCTT
CAGACCTGGAGGAGGAGATATGAGGGACAATTGGAGAAGTGAATTATATAAATATAAAGTAGTAAAAATT
GAACCATTAGGAGTAGCACCCACCAAGGCAAAGAGAAGAGTGGTGCAGAGAGAAAAAAGAGCAGTGGGAA
TAGGAGCTTTGTTCCTTGGGTTCTTGGGAGCAGCAGGAAGCACTATGGGCGCAGCGTCAATGACGCTGAC
GGTACAGGCCAGACAATTATTGTCTGGTATAGTGCAGCAGCAGAACAATTTGCTGAGGGCTATTGAGGCG
CAACAGCATCTGTTGCAACTCACAGTCTGGGGCATCAAGCAGCTCCAGGCAAGAATCCTGGCTGTGGAAA
GATACCTAAAGGATCAACAGCTCCTGGGGATTTGGGGTTGCTCTGGAAAACTCATTTGCACCACTGCTGT
GCCTTGGAATGCTAGTTGGAGTAATAAATCTCTGGAACAGATTTGGAATCACACGACCTGGATGGAGTGG
GACAGAGAAATTAACAATTACACAAGCTTAATACACTCCTTAATTGAAGAATCGCAAAACCAGCAAGAAA
AGAATGAACAAGAATTATTGGAATTAGATAAATGGGCAAGTTTGTGGAATTGGTTTAACATAACAAATTG
GCTGTGGTATATAAAATTATTCATAATGATAGTAGGAGGCTTGGTAGGTTTAAGAATAGTTTTTGCTGTA
CTTTCTATAGTGAATAGAGTTAGGCAGGGATATTCACCATTATCGTTTCAGACCCACCTCCCAACCCCGA
GGGGACCCGACAGGCCCGAAGGAATAGAAGAAGAAGGTGGAGAGAGAGACAGAGACAGATCCATTCGATT
AGTGAACGGATCGGCACTGCGTGCGCCAATTCTGCAGACAAATGGCAGTATTCATCCACAATTTTAAAAG
AAAAGGGGGGATTGGGGGGTACAGTGCAGGGGAAAGAATAGTAGACATAATAGCAACAGACATACAAACT
AAAGAATTACAAAAACAAATTACAAAAATTCAAAATTTTCGGGTTTATTACAGGGACAGCAGAGATCCAG
TTTGGTTAGATCTCGAGTTTACCACTCCCTATCAGTGATAGAGAAAAGTGAAAGTCGAGTTTACCACTCC
CTATCAGTGATAGAGAAAAGTGAAAGTCGAGTTTACCACTCCCTATCAGTGATAGAGAAAAGTGAAAGTC
GAGTTTACCACTCCCTATCAGTGATAGAGAAAAGTGAAAGTCGAGTTTACCACTCCCTATCAGTGATAGA
GAAAAGTGAAAGTCGAGTTTACCACTCCCTATCAGTGATAGAGAAAAGTGAAAGTCGAGTTTACCACTCC
CTATCAGTGATAGAGAAAAGTGAAAGTCGAGCTCGGTACCCGGGTCGAGGTAGGCGTGTACGGTGGGAGG
CCTATATAAGCAGAGCTCGTTTAGTGAACCGTCAGATCGCCTGGAGACGCCATCCACGCTGTTTTGACCT
CCATAGAAGACACCGGGACCGATCCAGCCTCCGCGGCCCCGAATTCGCCACCATGGTAGAACTAGTGATC
TCACCCAGCCTCACTGTAAACAGCGATTGTCTGGATAAACTGAAGTTTAACCGTGCTGACGCTGCTGTGT
GGACTCTGAGTGACAGACAAGGCATCACCAAATCGGCCCCCCTGAGAGTGTCCCAGCTCTTCTCCAGATC
TTGCCCACGTGTCCTCCCCCGCCAGCCTTCCACAGCCATGGCAGCCTACGGCCAGACGCAGTACAGTGCG
GGGATCCAGCAGGCTACCCCCTATACAGCTTACCCACCTCCAGCACAAGCCTATGGAATCCCTTCCTACA
GCATCAAGACAGAAGACAGCTTGAACCATTCCCCTGGCCAGAGTGGATTCCTCAGCTATGGCTCCAGCTT
CAGCACCTCACCCACTGGACAGAGCCCATACACCTACCAGATGCACGGCACAACAGGGTTCTATCAAGGA
GGAAATGGACTGGGCAACGCAGCCGGTTTCGGGAGTGTGCACCAGGACTATCCTTCCTACCCCGGCTTCC
CCCAGAGCCAGTACCCCCAGTATTACGGCTCATCCTACAACCCTCCCTACGTCCCGGCCAGCAGCATCTG
CCCTTCGCCCCTCTCCACGTCCACCTACGTCCTCCAGGAGGCATCTCACAACGTCCCCAACCAGAGTTCC
GAGTCACTTGCTGGTGAATACAACACACACAATGGACCTTCCACACCAGCGAAAGAGGGAGACACAGACA
GGCCGCACCGGGCCTCCGACGGGAAGCTCCGAGGCCGGTCTAAGAGGAGCAGTGACCCGTCCCCGGCAGG
GGACAATGAGATTGAGCGTGTGTTCGTGTGGGACTTGGATGAGACAATAATTATTTTTCACTCCTTACTC
ACGGGGACATTTGCATCCAGATACGGGAAGGACACCACGACGTCCGTGCGCATTGGCCTTATGATGGAAG
AGATGATCTTCAACCTTGCAGATACACATCTGTTCTTCAATGACCTGGAGGATTGTGACCAGATCCACGT
TGATGACGTCTCATCAGATGACAATGGCCAAGATTTAAGCACATACAACTTCTCCGCTGACGGCTTCCAC
AGTTCGGCCCCAGGAGCCAACCTGTGCCTGGGCTCTGGCGTGCACGGCGGCGTGGACTGGATGAGGAAGC
TGGCCTTCCGCTACCGGCGGGTGAAGGAGATGTACAATACCTACAAGAACAACGTTGGTGGGTTGATAGG
CACTCCCAAAAGGGAGACCTGGCTACAGCTCCGAGCTGAGCTGGAAGCTCTCACAGACCTCTGGCTGACC
CACTCCCTGAAGGCACTAAACCTCATCAACTCCCGGCCCAACTGTGTCAATGTGCTGGTCACCACCACTC
AACTAATTCCTGCCCTGGCCAAAGTCCTGCTATATGGCCTGGGGTCTGTGTTTCCTATTGAGAACATCTA
CAGTGCAACCAAGACAGGGAAGGAGAGCTGCTTCGAGAGGATAATGCAGAGATTCGGCAGAAAAGCTGTC
TACGTGGTGATCGGTGATGGTGTGGAAGAGGAGCAAGGAGCGAAAAAGCACAACATGCCTTTCTGGCGGA
TATCCTGCCACGCAGACCTGGAGGCACTGAGGCACGCCCTGGAGCTGGAGTATTTATCTAGAGAGGGCAG
GGGAAGTCTTCTAACATGCGGGGACGTGGAGGAAAATCCCGGCCCACTCGAGATGACCGAGTACAAGCCC
ACGGTGCGCCTCGCCACCCGCGACGACGTCCCCAGGGCCGTACGCACCCTCGCCGCCGCGTTCGCCGACT
ACCCCGCCACGCGCCACACCGTCGATCCGGACCGCCACATCGAGCGGGTCACCGAGCTGCAAGAACTCTT
CCTCACGCGCGTCGGGCTCGACATCGGCAAGGTGTGGGTCGCGGACGACGGCGCCGCGGTGGCGGTCTGG
ACCACGCCGGAGAGCGTCGAAGCGGGGGCGGTGTTCGCCGAGATCGGCCCGCGCATGGCCGAGTTGAGCG
GTTCCCGGCTGGCCGCGCAGCAACAGATGGAAGGCCTCCTGGCGCCGCACCGGCCCAAGGAGCCCGCGTG
GTTCCTGGCCACCGTCGGCGTCTCGCCCGACCACCAGGGCAAGGGTCTGGGCAGCGCCGTCGTGCTCCCC
GGAGTGGAGGCGGCCGAGCGCGCCGGGGTGCCCGCCTTCCTGGAGACCTCCGCGCCCCGCAACCTCCCCT
TCTACGAGCGGCTCGGCTTCACCGTCACCGCCGACGTCGAGGTGCCCGAAGGACCGCGCACCTGGTGCAT
GACCCGCAAGCCCGGTGCCTGATTAATTAAGCTAGCTAATTCGATATCAAGCTTATCGATAATCAACCTC
TGGATTACAAAATTTGTGAAAGATTGACTGGTATTCTTAACTATGTTGCTCCTTTTACGCTATGTGGATA
CGCTGCTTTAATGCCTTTGTATCATGCTATTGCTTCCCGTATGGCTTTCATTTTCTCCTCCTTGTATAAA
TCCTGGTTGCTGTCTCTTTATGAGGAGTTGTGGCCCGTTGTCAGGCAACGTGGCGTGGTGTGCACTGTGT
TTGCTGACGCAACCCCCACTGGTTGGGGCATTGCCACCACCTGTCAGCTCCTTTCCGGGACTTTCGCTTT
CCCCCTCCCTATTGCCACGGCGGAACTCATCGCCGCCTGCCTTGCCCGCTGCTGGACAGGGGCTCGGCTG
TTGGGCACTGACAATTCCGTGGTGTTGTCGGGGAAATCATCGTCCTTTCCTTGGCTGCTCGCCTGTGTTG
CCACCTGGATTCTGCGCGGGACGTCCTTCTGCTACGTCCCTTCGGCCCTCAATCCAGCGGACCTTCCTTC
CCGCGGCCTGCTGCCGGCTCTGCGGCCTCTTCCGCGTCTTCGCCTTCGCCCTCAGACGAGTCGGATCTCC
CTTTGGGCCGCCTCCCCGCATCGATACCGTCGACCTCGAGACCTAGAAAAACATGGAGCAATCACAAGTA
GCAATACAGCAGCTACCAATGCTGATTGTGCCTGGCTAGAAGCACAAGAGGAGGAGGAGGTGGGTTTTCC
AGTCACACCTCAGGTACCTTTAAGACCAATGACTTACAAGGCAGCTGTAGATCTTAGCCACTTTTTAAAA
GAAAAGGGGGGACTGGAAGGGCTAATTCACTCCCAACGAAGACAAGATATCCTTGATCTGTGGATCTACC
ACACACAAGGCTACTTCCCTGATTGGCAGAACTACACACCAGGGCCAGGGATCAGATATCCACTGACCTT
TGGATGGTGCTACAAGCTAGTACCAGTTGAGCAAGAGAAGGTAGAAGAAGCCAATGAAGGAGAGAACACC
CGCTTGTTACACCCTGTGAGCCTGCATGGGATGGATGACCCGGAGAGAGAAGTATTAGAGTGGAGGTTTG
ACAGCCGCCTAGCATTTCATCACATGGCCCGAGAGCTGCATCCGGACTGTACTGGGTCTCTCTGGTTAGA
CCAGATCTGAGCCTGGGAGCTCTCTGGCTAACTAGGGAACCCACTGCTTAAGCCTCAATAAAGCTTGCCT
TGAGTGCTTCAAGTAGTGTGTGCCCGTCTGTTGTGTGACTCTGGTAACTAGAGATCCCTCAGACCCTTTT
AGTCAGTGTGGAAAATCTCTAGCAGGGCCCGTTTAAACCCGCTGATCAGCCTCGACTGTGCCTTCTAGTT
GCCAGCCATCTGTTGTTTGCCCCTCCCCCGTGCCTTCCTTGACCCTGGAAGGTGCCACTCCCACTGTCCT
TTCCTAATAAAATGAGGAAATTGCATCGCATTGTCTGAGTAGGTGTCATTCTATTCTGGGGGGTGGGGTG
GGGCAGGACAGCAAGGGGGAGGATTGGGAAGACAATAGCAGGCATGCTGGGGATGCGGTGGGCTCTATGG
CTTCTGAGGCGGAAAGAACCAGCTGGGGCTCTAGGGGGTATCCCC
[124 nt withheld, positions 6836-6959]
C
[91 nt withheld, positions 6961-7051]
A
[49 nt withheld, positions 7053-7101]
CCTTTGACGTTGGAGTCCACGTTCTTT
[37 nt withheld, positions 7129-7165]
ACCCTATCTCGGTCTATTCTTTTGATTTATAAGGGATTTTGCCGATTTCGGCCTATTGGTTAAAAAATGA
GCTGATTTAACAAAAATTTAACGCGAATTAATTCTGTGGAATGTGTGTCAGTTAGGGTGTGGAAAGTCCC
CAGGCTCCCCAGCAGGCAGAAGTATGCAAAGCATGCATCTCAATTAGTCAGCAACCAGGTGTGGAAAGTC
CCCAGGCTCCCCAGCAGGCAGAAGTATGCAAAGCATGCATCTCAATTAGTCAGCAACCATAGTCCCGCCC
CTAACTCCGCCCATCCCGCCCCTAACTCCGCCCAGTTCCGCCCATTCTCCGCCCCATGGCTGACTAATTT
TTTTTATTTATGCAGAGGCCGAGGCCGCCTCTGCCTCTGAGCTATTCCAGAAGTAGTGAGGAGGCTTTTT
TGGAGGCCTAGGCTTTTGCAAAAAGCTCCCGGGAGCTTGTATATCCATTTTCGGATCTGATCAGCACGTG
TTGACAATTAATCATCGGCATAGTATATCGGCATAGTATAATACGACAAGGTGAGGAACTAAACCATGGC
CAAGTTGACCAGTGCCGTTCCGGTGCTCACCGCGCGCGACGTCGCCGGAGCGGTCGAGTTCTGGACCGAC
CGGCTCGGGTTCTCCCGGGACTTCGTGGAGGACGACTTCGCCGGTGTGGTCCGGGACGACGTGACCCTGT
TCATCAGCGCGGTCCAGGACCAGGTGGTGCCGGACAACACCCTGGCCTGGGTGTGGGTGCGCGGCCTGGA
CGAGCTGTACGCCGAGTGGTCGGAGGTCGTGTCCACGAACTTCCGGGACGCCTCCGGGCCGGCCATGACC
GAGATCGGCGAGCAGCCGTGGGGGCGGGAGTTCGCCCTGCGCGACCCGGCCGGCAACTGCGTGCACTTCG
TGGCCGAGGAGCAGGACTGACACGTGCTACGAGATTTCGATTCCACCGCCGCCTTCTATGAAAGGTTGGG
CTTCGGAATCGTTTTCCGGGACGCCGGCTGGATGATCCTCCAGCGCGGGGATCTCATGCTGGAGTTCTTC
GCCCACCCCAACTTGTTTATTGCAGCTTATAATGGTTACAAATAAAGCAATAGCATCACAAATTTCACAA
ATAAAGCATTTTTTTCACTGCATTCTAGTTGTGGTTTGTCCAAACTCATCAATGTATCTTATCATGTCTG
TATACCGTCGACCTCTAGCTAGAGCTTGGCGTAATCATGGTCATAGCTGTTTCCTGTGTGAAATTGTTAT
CCGCTCACAATTCCACACAACATACGAGCCGGAAGCATAAAGTGTAAAGCCTGGGGTGCCTAATGAGTGA
GCTAACTCACATTAATTGCGTTGCGCTCACTGCCCGCTTTCCAGTCGGGAAACCTGTCGTGCCAGCTGCA
TTAATGAATCGGCCAACGCGCGGGGAGAGGCGGTTTGCGTATTGGGCGCTCTTCCGCTTCCTCGCTCACT
GACTCGCTGCGCTCGGTCGTTCGGCTGCGGCGAGCGGTATCAGCTCACTCAAAGGCGGTAATACGGTTAT
CCACAGAATCAGGGGATAACGCAGGAAAGAACATGTGAGCAAAAGGCCAGCAAAAGGCCAGGAACCGTAA
AAAGGCCGCGTTGCTGGCGTTTTTCCATAGGCTCCGCCCCCCTGACGAGCATCACAAAAATCGACGCTCA
AGTCAGAGGTGGCGAAACCCGACAGGACTATAAAGATACCAGGCGTTTCCCCCTGGAAGCTCCCTCGTGC
GCTCTCCTGTTCCGACCCTGCCGCTTACCGGATACCTGTCCGCCTTTCTCCCTTCGGGAAGCGTGGCGCT
TTCTCATAGCTCACGCTGTAGGTATCTCAGTTCGGTGTAGGTCGTTCGCTCCAAGCTGGGCTGTGTGCAC
GAACCCCCCGTTCAGCCCGACCGCTGCGCCTTATCCGGTAACTATCGTCTTGAGTCCAACCCGGTAAGAC
ACGACTTATCGCCACTGGCAGCAGCCACTGGTAACAGGATTAGCAGAGCGAGGTATGTAGGCGGTGCTAC
AGAGTTCTTGAAGTGGTGGCCTAACTACGGCTACACTAGAAGAACAGTATTTGGTATCTGCGCTCTGCTG
AAGCCAGTTACCTTCGGAAAAAGAGTTGGTAGCTCTTGATCCGGCAAACAAACCACCGCTGGTAGCGGTG
GTTTTTTTGTTTGCAAGCAGCAGATTACGCGCAGAAAAAAAGGATCTCAAGAAGATCCTTTGATCTTTTC
TACGGGGTCTGACGCTCAGTGGAACGAAAACTCACGTTAAGGGATTTTGGTCATGAGATTATCAAAAAGG
ATCTTCACCTAGATCCTTTTAAATTAAAAATGAAGTTTTAAATCAATCTAAAGTATATATGAGTAAACTT
GGTCTGACAGTTACCAATGCTTAATCAGTGAGGCACCTATCTCAGCGATCTGTCTATTTCGTTCATCCAT
AGTTGCCTGACTCCCCGTCGTGTAGATAACTACGATACGGGAGGGCTTACCATCTGGCCCCAGTGCTGCA
ATGATACCGCGAGACCCACGCTCACCGGCTCCAGATTTATCAGCAATAAACCAGCCAGCCGGAAGGGCCG
AGCGCAGAAGTGGTCCTGCAACTTTATCCGCCTCCATCCAGTCTATTAATTGTTGCCGGGAAGCTAGAGT
AAGTAGTTCGCCAGTTAATAGTTTGCGCAACGTTGTTGCCATTGCTACAGGCATCGTGGTGTCACGCTCG
TCGTTTGGTATGGCTTCATTCAGCTCCGGTTCCCAACGATCAAGGCGAGTTACATGATCCCCCATGTTGT
GCAAAAAAGCGGTTAGCTCCTTCGGTCCTCCGATCGTTGTCAGAAGTAAGTTGGCCGCAGTGTTATCACT
CATGGTTATGGCAGCACTGCATAATTCTCTTACTGTCATGCCATCCGTAAGATGCTTTTCTGTGACTGGT
GAGTACTCAACCAAGTCATTCTGAGAATAGTGTATGCGGCGACCGAGTTGCTCTTGCCCGGCGTCAATAC
GGGATAATACCGCGCCACATAGCAGAACTTTAAAAGTGCTCATCATTGGAAAACGTTCTTCGGGGCGAAA
ACTCTCAAGGATCTTACCGCTGTTGAGATCCAGTTCGATGTAACCCACTCGTGCACCCAACTGATCTTCA
GCATCTTTTACTTTCACCAGCGTTTCTGGGTGAGCAAAAACAGGAAGGCAAAATGCCGCAAAAAAGGGAA
TAAGGGCGACACGGAAATGTTGAATACTCATACTCTTCCTTTTTCAATATTATTGAAGCATTTATCAGGG
TTATTGTCTCATGAGCGGATACATATTTGAATGTATTTAGAAAAATAAACAAATAGGGGTTCCGCGCACA
TTTCCCCGAAAAGTGCCACCTGACGTCGACGGATCGGGAGATCTCCCGATCCCCTATGGTGCACTCTCAG
TACAATCTGCTCTGATGCCGCATAGTTAAGCCAGTATCTGCTCCCTGCTTGTGTGTTGGAGGTCGCTGAG
TAGTGCGCGAGCAAAATTTAAG
Features (pLannotate 1.2.2; 34 found; start..end, strand, type, name):
    100..479     +  enhancer       CMV enhancer: human cytomegalovirus immediate early enhancer
    480..679     +  promoter       CMV promoter: human cytomegalovirus (CMV) immediate early promoter
    697..877     +  LTR            5' LTR (truncated): truncated 5' long terminal repeat (LTR) from HIV-1
    924..1049    +  misc_feature   HIV-1 Ψ: packaging signal of human immunodeficiency virus type 1
   1033..1396    +  CDS            HIV-1 gag (fragment): gag protein from human immunodeficiency virus 1; gag
   1542..1775    +  misc_feature   RRE: The Rev response element (RRE) of HIV-1 allows for Rev-dependent mRNA export from the nucleus to the cytoplasm.
   2152..2252    +  CDS            Rev (fragment): human immunodeficiency virus 1 (HIV-1) Rev protein; rev; enhances nuclear export of unspliced and incompletely spliced viral mRNAs
   2302..2419    +  misc_feature   cPPT/CTS: central polypurine tract and central termination sequence of HIV-1
   2476..2746    +  protein_bind   tetracycline response element: contains seven copies of the tetracycline operator tetO tetracycline repressor TetR
   2757..2774    +  misc_feature   MCS (fragment): pUC18/19 multiple cloning site
   2779..2817    +  promoter       minimal CMV promoter: human cytomegalovirus (CMV) immediate early promoter
   2923..4536    +  CDS            EYA2: EYA2_HUMAN - Also known as EAB1. Experimental evidence at protein level: Swiss-Prot protein existence level 1. Functions both as protein phosphatase and as transcriptional coactivator for SIX1, and probably also for SIX2, SIX4 and SIX5 (PubMed:12500905, PubMed:23435380). Tyrosine phosphatase that dephosphorylates 'Tyr-142' of histone H2AX (H2AXY142ph) and promotes efficient DNA repair via the recruitment of DNA repair complexes containing MDC1. 'Tyr-142' phosphorylation of histone H2AX plays a central role in DNA repair and acts as a mark that distinguishes between apoptotic and repair respons
   4543..4595    +  CDS            T2A (fragment): 2A peptide from Thosea asigna virus capsid protein Eukaryotic ribosomes fail to insert a peptide bond between the Gly and Pro residues, yielding separate polypeptides.
   4603..5202    +  CDS            PuroR: puromycin N-acetyltransferase; pac from Streptomyces alboniger; confers resistance to puromycin
   5218..5241    +  misc_feature   MCS (fragment): pBluescript multiple cloning site
   5241..5829    +  misc_feature   WPRE: woodchuck hepatitis virus posttranscriptional regulatory element
   5766..6347    +  CDS            nef (fragment): NEF_HV1H2 - Experimental evidence at protein level: Swiss-Prot protein existence level 1. Extracellular Nef protein targets CD4(+) T-lymphocytes for apoptosis by interacting with CXCR4 surface receptors. From Human immunodeficiency virus type 1 group M subtype B (isolate HXB2) (HIV-1).
   6354..6534    +  LTR            5' LTR (truncated): truncated 5' long terminal repeat (LTR) from HIV-1
   6566..6790    +  polyA_signal   bGH poly(A) signal: bovine growth hormone polyadenylation signal
   6794..6815    +  promoter       SV40 promoter (fragment): SV40 enhancer and early promoter
   6836..7264    +  rep_origin     f1 ori (sequence partly withheld): f1 bacteriophage origin of replication; arrow indicates direction of (+) strand synthesis
   7278..7607    +  promoter       SV40 promoter: SV40 enhancer and early promoter
   7655..7702    +  promoter       EM7 promoter: synthetic bacterial promoter&nbsp
   7721..8095    +  CDS            BleoR: antibiotic-binding protein; Sh ble from Streptoalloteichus hindustanus; confers resistance to bleomycin, phleomycin, and Zeocin™
   8105..8230    +  CDS            ble (fragment): BLE_KLEPN - Experimental evidence at protein level: Swiss-Prot protein existence level 1. Binding protein with a strong affinity to the bleomycin family of antibiotics. Binds to CL990; an antimitotic-antibiotic compound. From Klebsiella pneumoniae.
   8225..8346    +  polyA_signal   SV40 poly(A) signal: SV40 polyadenylation signal
   8417..8439    -  protein_bind   lac operator (fragment): The lac repressor binds to the lac operator to inhibit transcription in E. coli. This inhibition can be relieved by adding lactose or isopropyl-β-D-thiogalactopyranoside (IPTG). lac repressor encoded by lacI
   8443..8473    -  promoter       lac promoter: promoter for the E. coli lac operon
   8488..8509    -  protein_bind   CAP binding site: CAP binding activates transcription in the presence of cAMP. E. coli catabolite activator protein
   8522..8614    -  CDS            lacI (fragment): lac repressor; lacI; The lac repressor binds to the lac operator to inhibit transcription in E. coli. This inhibition can be relieved by adding lactose or isopropyl-β-D-thiogalactopyranoside (IPTG).
   8797..9385    -  rep_origin     ori: high-copy-number ColE1/pMB1/pBR322/pUC origin of replication
   9556..10416   -  CDS            AmpR: β-lactamase; bla; confers resistance to ampicillin, carbenicillin, and related antibiotics
  10417..10521   -  promoter       AmpR promoter: bla
  10580..10632   -  misc_feature   bom (fragment): basis of mobility region from pBR322
