[The description below was written by a language model from this plasmid's Addgene catalogue record and pLannotate feature annotations shown in this document.]
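Description:
p-Tet-O-EYA2-Puro is an HIV-1-based lentiviral transfer plasmid for tetracycline-regulated expression of human EYA2 in mammalian cells, built on the pTet-O-Ngn2-puro backbone with EYA2 as the insert. In bacteria it is maintained by a high-copy ColE1/pUC-type origin and selected with ampicillin (AmpR) and Zeocin; the latter comes from a BleoR cassette driven by tandem SV40 and EM7 promoters, so it can in principle function in both mammalian and bacterial cells. An f1 origin is also present. The catalogue lists a recombination-tolerant growth strain, consistent with the repeated LTR sequences.

The viral genome is transcribed from a CMV enhancer/promoter fused to a truncated 5' LTR. It carries the Ψ packaging signal with a gag fragment, the RRE for Rev-dependent export, and the cPPT/CTS, and it ends in a second LTR (annotated as truncated) followed by a bGH polyadenylation signal. The packaging functions are not encoded and must be supplied in trans. Between the LTRs, a tetracycline response element with seven tetO copies and a minimal CMV promoter drives a single open reading frame in which EYA2 is linked through a T2A peptide to puromycin N-acetyltransferase. Induced cells therefore produce both proteins separately and can be enriched with puromycin. A WPRE downstream boosts transcript expression. No tetracycline transactivator is annotated on the plasmid, so one would have to be provided separately for induction.

EYA2 is a protein phosphatase and transcriptional coactivator of SIX-family factors. The associated publication concerns forward programming of cells toward human entorhinal stellate cell-like neurons, which suggests use as an inducible transcription-factor delivery vector.
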