Addgene plasmid #221669: p-Tet-O-EYA2-Puro
Purpose: Expresses EYA2 in mammalian cells
Depositing lab: Vanessa Hall. Depositing organization: University of Copenhagen. Publication: Production of human entorhinal stellate cell-like cells by forward programming shows an important role of Foxp1 in reprogramming. Bergmann T, Liu Y, Skov J, Mogus L, Lee J, Pfisterer U, Handfield LF, Asenjo-Martinez A, Lisa-Vargas I, Seemann SE, Lee JTH, Patikas N, Kornum BR, Denham M, Hyttel P, Witter MP, Gorodkin J, Pers TH, Hemberg M, Khodosevich K, Hall VJ. Front Cell Dev Biol. 2022 Aug 15;10:976549. doi: 10.3389/fcell.2022.976549. eCollection 2022. PubMed 36046338.
Backbone
  Vector backbone: pTet-O-Ngn2-puro
  Backbone size w/o insert (bp): 9886
  Total vector size (bp): 10683
  Vector type: Lentiviral
  Selectable markers: Puromycin
Growth in bacteria
  Bacterial resistance: Ampicillin and Bleocin (Zeocin), 100 & 50 μg/mL
  Growth temperature: 37°C
  Growth strain: NEB Stable
  Copy number: Unknown
Gene/Insert
  Gene/Insert name: EYA2
  Species: H. sapiens (human)
  Insert size (bp): 1642
  Entrez Gene: EYA2 (a.k.a. EAB1)
Terms and licenses: Academic/Nonprofit Terms; Industry Terms: Not Available to Industry
How to cite: p-Tet-O-EYA2-Puro was a gift from Vanessa Hall (Addgene plasmid # 221669 ; http://n2t.net/addgene:221669 ; RRID:Addgene_221669)
